Addgene plasmid #146150: pAc5.1B-lambdaN-HA-Dm4E-T_D
Purpose: Insect Expression of Dm4E-T
Depositing lab: Elisa Izaurralde. Depositing organization: Max Planck Institute for Developmental Biology. Publication: 4E-BPs require non-canonical 4E-binding motifs and a lateral surface of eIF4E to repress translation. Igreja C, Peter D, Weiler C, Izaurralde E. Nat Commun. 2014 Sep 2;5:4790. doi: 10.1038/ncomms5790. PubMed 25179781.
Backbone
  Vector backbone: Unknown
  Vector type: Insect Expression
Growth in bacteria
  Bacterial resistance: Ampicillin, 100 μg/mL
  Growth temperature: 37°C
  Growth strain: DH5alpha
  Copy number: Low Copy
Gene/Insert
  Gene/Insert name: Dm4E-T
  Species: D. melanogaster (fly)
  Entrez Gene: 4E-T (a.k.a. Dmel_CG32016, CG11097, CG11232, CG32016, Dm4E-T, Dmel\CG32016)
  Cloning method: Unknown
Terms and licenses: Academic/Nonprofit Terms; Industry Terms: Not Available to Industry
Depositor comments: ORF extracted from CG32016 isoform C. NCBI:NM_166798.1, three non silent variations L127S, H628R, N659S annotated as EST Plasmids from this collection were made available to the research community and donated after the lab closed. Please note that the sequence provided by the depositing laboratory may be theoretical/predicted or based on Sanger sequencing results. There may be discrepancies between sequencing results obtained by Addgene and the depositor sequence. If an Addgene verified sequence is not available, please contact before placing your order to request that our lab fully sequence the plasmid.
How to cite: pAc5.1B-lambdaN-HA-Dm4E-T_D was a gift from Elisa Izaurralde (Addgene plasmid # 146150 ; http://n2t.net/addgene:146150 ; RRID:Addgene_146150)
