[The description below was written by a language model from this plasmid's Addgene catalogue record and pLannotate feature annotations shown in this document.]
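Description:
pAc5.1B-lambdaN-HA-Dm4E-T_D is an 8.5 kb insect expression plasmid for producing the Drosophila melanogaster eIF4E-binding protein 4E-T in fly cells. The catalogue lists the backbone as unknown, but the name and annotated features point to a pAc5.1-type vector. A long Drosophila actin 5C (Ac5) promoter provides strong constitutive transcription, and an SV40 polyadenylation signal lies downstream of the cassette. In bacteria the plasmid replicates from a ColE1/pUC-type origin and is selected with ampicillin through the β-lactamase gene and its own promoter. The catalogue describes it as low copy, although the origin is annotated as a high-copy type. Short fragments annotated as a tetracycline resistance gene and SV40 large T antigen appear to be non-functional backbone remnants. No insect-cell selection marker is annotated.

The payload is the 4E-T open reading frame, which the depositor derived from CG32016 isoform C. It carries three non-silent variations (L127S, H628R, N659S) that are also seen in EST data. An HA epitope is annotated just upstream of the coding sequence. The name indicates that a lambdaN peptide also precedes it, though this element was not picked up in the feature table. LambdaN binds BoxB RNA hairpins, so fusions of this kind are generally used in tethering assays that recruit a protein to a BoxB-containing reporter mRNA, with the HA tag allowing detection. A vector-derived V5 tag lies downstream of the insert, and the record does not state whether it is translated in frame. 4E-T is a P-body-associated factor involved in translational repression and storage of mRNAs, and the associated work examines how 4E-binding proteins engage eIF4E to repress translation.
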