Features (pLannotate 1.2.2; 10 found; start..end, strand, type, name):
     56..2568    +  promoter       Ac5 promoter: Drosophila melanogaster actin 5C promoter
   2678..2704    +  CDS            3xHA (fragment): three tandem HA epitope tags
   2723..5752    +  CDS            4E-T: 4ET_DROME - Experimental evidence at protein level: Swiss-Prot protein existence level 1. eIF4E1-binding protein that regulates translation and stability of mRNAs in processing bodies (P-bodies) (By similarity). Probably plays a role in P-bodies to coordinate the storage of translationally inactive mRNAs in the cytoplasm and prevent their degradation (By similarity). Acts as a binding platform for multiple RNA-binding proteins. Required for the formation of P-bodies (By similarity). From Drosophila melanogaster (Fruit fly).
   5792..5833    +  CDS            V5 tag: epitope tag from simian virus 5
   5933..6067    -  polyA_signal   SV40 poly(A) signal: SV40 polyadenylation signal
   6090..6174    -  CDS            large T antigen (fragment): large T antigen from SV40 (simian virus 40)
   6175..6645    +  CDS            TcR (fragment): tetracycline efflux protein; tet; confers resistance to tetracycline
   6689..7277    -  rep_origin     ori: high-copy-number ColE1/pMB1/pBR322/pUC origin of replication
   7448..8308    -  CDS            AmpR: β-lactamase; bla; confers resistance to ampicillin, carbenicillin, and related antibiotics
   8309..8413    -  promoter       AmpR promoter: bla
>Addgene plasmid #146150 | pAc5.1B-lambdaN-HA-Dm4E-T_D | depositor full sequence | sequence record 288595 | Full Sequence
CTTCAAGGAATTAATTCTATATTCTAAAAACACAAATGATACTTCTAAAAAAAATCATGAATGGCATCAA
CTCTGAATCAAATCTTTGCAGATGCACCTACTTCTCATTTCCACTGTCACATCATTTTTCCAGATCTCGC
TGCCTGTTATGTGGCCCACAAACCAAGACACGTTTTATGGCCATTAAAGCTGGCTGATCGTCGCCAAACA
CCAAATACATATCAATATGTACATTCGAGAAAGAAGCGATCAAAGAAGCGTCTTCGGGCGAGTAGGAGAA
TGCGGAGGAGAAGGAGAACGAGCTGATCTAGTATCTCTCCACAATCCAATGCCAACTGACCAACTGGCCA
TATTCGGAGCAATTTGAAGCCAATTTCCATCGCCTGGCGATCGCTCCATTCTTGGCTATATGTTTTTCAC
CGTTCCCGGGGCCATTTTCAAAGACTCGTCGGTAAGATAAGATTGTGTCACTCGCTGTCTCTCTTCATTT
GTCGAAGAATGCTGAGGAATTTCGCGATGACGTCGGCGAGTATTTTGAAGAATGAGAATAATTTGTATTT
ATACGAAAATCAGTTAGTGGAATTTTCTACAAAAACATGTTATCTATAGATAATTTTGTTGCAAAATATG
TTGACTATGACAAAGATTGTATGTATATACCTTTAATGTATTCTCATTTTCTTATGTATTTATAATGGCA
ATGATGATACTGATGATATTTTAAGATGATGCCAGACCACAGGCTGATTTCTGCGTCTTTTGCCGAACGC
AGTGCATGTGCGGTTGTTGTTTTTTGGAATAGTTTCAATTTTCGGACTGTCCGCTTTGATTTCAGTTTCT
TGGCTTATTCAAAAAGCAAAGTAAAGCCAAAAAAGCGAGATGGCAATACCAAATGCGGCAAAACGGTAGT
GGAAGGAAAGGGGTGCGGGGCAGCGGAAGGAAGGGTGGGGCGGGGCGTGGCGGGGTCTGTGGCTGGGCGC
GACGTCACCGACGTTGGAGCCACTCCTTTGACCATGTGTGCGTGTGTGTATTATTCGTGTCTCGCCACTC
GCCGGTTGTTTTTTTCTTTTTATCTCGCTCTCTCTAGCGCCATCTCGTACGCATGCTCAACGCACCGCAT
GTTGCCGTGTCCTTTATGCGTCATTTTGGCTCGAAATAGGCAATTATTTAAACAAAGATTAGTCAACGAA
AACGCTAAAATAAATAAGTCTACAATATGGTTACTTATTGCCATGTGTGTGCAGCCAACGATAGCAACAA
AAGCAACAACACAGTGGCTTTCCCTCTTTCACTTTTTGTTTGCAAGCGCGTGCGAGCAAGACGGCACGAC
CGGCAAACGCAATTACGCTGACAAAGAGCAGACGAAGTTTTGGCCGAAAAACATCAAGGCGCCTGATACG
AATGCATTTGCAATAACAATTGCGATATTTAATATTGTTTATGAAGCTGTTTGACTTCAAAACACACAAA
AAAAAAAATAAAACAAATTATTTGAAAGAGAATTAGGAATCGGACAGCTTATCGTTACGGGCTAACAGCA
CACCGAGACGAAATAGCTTACCTGACGTCACAGCCTCTGGAAGAACTGCCGCCAAGCAGAGAGAGAGAGA
AAAAGAGGGAGAGCAGCTTAGACCGCATGTGCTTGTGTGTGAGGCGTCTCTCTCTTCGTCTCCTGTTTGC
GCAAACGCATAGACTGCACTGAGAAAATCGATTACCTATTTTTTATGAATGAATATTTGCACTATTACTA
TTCAAAACTATTAAGATAGCAATCACATTCAATAGCCAAATACTATACCACCTGAGCGATGCAACGAAAT
GATCAATTTGAGCAAAAATGCTGCATATTTAGGACGGCATCATTATAGAAATGCTTCTTGCTGTGTACTT
TTCTCTCGTCTGGCAGCTGTTTCGCCGTTATTGTTAAAACCGGCTTAAGTTAGGTGTGTTTTCTACGACT
AGTGATGCCCCTACTAGAAGATGTGTGTTGCACAAATGTCCCTGAATAACCAATTTGAAGTGCAGATAGC
AGTAAACGTAAGCTAATATGAATATTATTTAACTGTAATGTTTTAATATCGCTGGACATTACTAATAAAC
CCACTATAAACACATGTACATATGTATGTTTTGGCATACAATGAGTAGTTGGGGAAAAAATGTGTAAAAG
CACCGTGACCATCACAGCATAAAGATAACCAGCTGAAGTATCGAATATGAGTAACCCCCAAATTGAATCA
CATGCCGCAACTGATAGGACCCATGGAAGTACACTCTTCATGGCGATATACAAGACACACACAAGCACGA
ACACCCAGTTGCGGAGGAAATTCTCCGTAAATGAAAACCCAATCGGCGAACAATTCATACCCATATATGG
TAAAAGTTTTGAACGCGACTTGAGAGCGGAGAGCATTGCGGCTGATAAGGTTTTAGCGCTAAGCGGGCTT
TATAAAACGGGCTGCGGGACCAGTTTTCATATCACTACCGTTTGAGTTCTTGTGCTGTGTGGATACTCCT
CCCGACACAAAGCCGCTCCATCAGCCAGCAGTCGTCTAATCCAGAGACCCCGGATCGGGGTACCAACATG
GACGCACAAACACGACGACGTGAGCGTCGCGCTGAGAAACAAGCTCAATGGAAAGCTGCAAACGGTGGAT
CTCCTCCACATATGGCTTACCCATACGATGTTCCAGATTACGCTCCTCCAAGCTTGAATTCTATGGATAC
ATCAAAGATTAGTGCCAGGTACTCGAAAGTAGACCTGTTAGCTCTAAGATATGAAGGTAAAAGTCGACAG
CGCCCGCAATGTTCAACACGACTTGAATTGCAGACGCTAGGTTTTTGGAAAATTAATCTGAACACAGCTG
CGTTAACCGTGTCCAGCGCCTATTCTAATCAAAACAAGAATCGACTTTCTCCAGAAGCAGATAACTCGAG
CTTAATTTGTTCCAATAGTAGCTCAATAAGTTCACGTCGCGCTATGAGAAATCGAGAACGGGCAAACAAC
TATTACCAGCGCTTCGTACCTACCGATTCTCTTCTAATAAGTGGGGAGGATAAAGATAAGGATGCGCTTT
CTCATGGACAGCCCTATAAGTCGAATATCATCGATCACCGTAGCATATCATCTTCACATTTAATGCCGGC
ATTTGCAAAGAGGCGTTTTGTCATATCGAAAGGCAGCAACAGCGAGGAAAGCAACGAGGGGATAAACACT
TGTGCAAGCAAGGGCAAGGCAGCCAGTTCGCCTAGCCGTAAGGGTAGCGAGTTGGATACTGCTGAGACAT
GTTTGAATTTTGTTCAGCCGGATCACGACCAATGCATGTCATCTTCACCTACATTTTCAACATCCCGCCA
AGAAAGGCGGATTGGTAGCGGTCGGCTGTTGCCAAGAAGTGATAATTGGGATTACAAAAACGAAAAGACC
GTAGAAGCCAGCATTGAGAATGAAAAGGAAACATCTCCAAATGGATCTGGAAGTACAAGCAGTCTTAATC
AGCACAATCAAAGCCAACATCGTTCTCGAACATTCAGTGGAAGGTTAGTTGAACGTGTTCCCGAAGTCAC
AGATCGTCGTTTTCAATATGACTCCAAAAAGTCTTTTGATCGTCAGGGAATTAATAATCGACGCATTTCT
GGTAAGGAGCCTTTCAGTACTCAAAGCCGAAGCAAGCGTGGCAATTCCTATCTCATTCACGAAGAACCTG
AATGGTTCAGTGCAGGACCTAAATCACAGCTAGAAACTATTGATCTACACGGGTTTGAAGACCTGGAAAA
AAACGAAGAGCGATCCGTAACTGAAGATAAAAATAATCAAATTCAACAACTTGATAAAAATTTAGACGCG
CAAGCAAGCAAAGATGAAGCTTCGATGAGAAACAGCAATGATAGTTTAAATTTCCGCGAAGTCATTCCAA
GTGATGAAAAGAAGCACACTGACGAAAATGTAGTGACTTCTATTCAAAACTCAACAGATCTCGGCCATCC
CAATAAAAACAAACCAATTCAGATGCAGCCCAGTCAGAATCCTGAAAGTGAATTTAATTTTGATGCCTTT
CTTAATATGCATCCCTTGGATAATTCCGTTTTGAGTAATGATGAAACTGGAAAAAGTGACTCAAAGGGAA
CATCCCGTTTTAGCCGATGGTTTCGACAAAAAGAAGCTGCAAATAATAATGAGTTTCCAGGGTTTCGGGA
ATCGCATGCTCAAGAAAAACGTGGTATTCCAAGTGTTAAGGATCTGGAAGCTCAAATGATAAAAGTGGAT
ATGAGGACTGATTTAATAAATCCAATAGCAGGGTCATTATGTCAGACAGTGCAAATGGAAAAACCTATTG
CTAGAGACACTGAGGCATTCAAAAAACTTTTGCAACAGTTGGGTTCTCAAGCCAGACAGCATCATCCATG
CAACGACGATTGTCGTACAATAAACCTCTCAAATATAGCAAATCATGTACACCTTGAGTCAAAATTACAT
CAAAAAATAAATGATGGTCATTTGCAGCAACCAGAGTTAAGTGTTAACGTGCCAACCATGCCGACTAGTA
GTCATGTATTTTTGCAAAAGCGTTTGGAAATCCAACATTTAATTCAAAGACTTCGTTGTGGAGACGTTTC
ACATGATTTTTTGGAAAAAGAGTTGGATAATCCCAGCACCCCAGCAGCCACAAAGGATGTCATTGCCACA
GTGTTGAGTGAATATTCTCATTCTAAAAGAAATCCGGTGGTCACAGGCGATCCCAATATTTTTACCCAAC
AATCGTTTCTTCAGCCTCAATCAGTCCATCAGCACTACTCTCAAGAATTGCATTCGCAAAATACTGCTAA
CCATACGATTAATCAGCTAATTTCCCACGGTAACTCTCCAACTCCGTTGGCATTTACTCCTACTTCAGTT
TTAAGAAAAATGACAGCCGATAAGGATACGCAATCACCAAGCACTTATTGTCAGAACCCACAATATCATG
TACACCAACAAAATGCCAAGCAAGTCGGTACTCGTGAGAACGTACTTGAGCCACAGCTGACCGCAACAAT
GGCTGTACAGCCCCGAATGATATTAGGCGGTGGAAACTTTGCCATTGGCCAAAACAATCAACATTTGTCT
CCCAACATGTCACAAAGTCGTAATCAACAAGTGTTAAAGTGGACTTCTGGCAATATGCAAATGGTCCACG
GAAAAACATTTGGCCGACCTATTCTGAAAGGAGGTCTTAATTCAATGCCGCATTCCAATTCTGCGCTTCC
TTTTACTGCCCATAAAATTGAAATGCAACCCATTCATCAACCACATCTACAGCAGCAGCAACATAGATTT
AAAGCAGTTCAATCTGTGGAATCAAATCTGAATACCGAAAGTGTTCACCAAAACATTACATCTCCTGTTG
GATGGCACCAACTTTACATGCAACATCAGCAACAACATCATCACACACGACAGCAGCTTAGTCAAAGAGT
GATTTATGGAGAAATGCACCGTCAATCAAATCCACAAATGTCTCCGCCAGTCCCAGGTTTTTCTGACAGC
TCCGATTCCGGTAATGTGATCAAAGCTAACAGCCTCACATCTCCTAGCTACCAGAGAGATGAGAGGATTT
CATCACCAACCAATCAATTGGCGCAATGGTTTTCCCCTGAGCTTCTTGCAAAAGCCTCTGCTGGAAAACT
GCCACTTTTAAATGTGAACCAAGCACTCAGCTTGGAAGAATTTGAACGAAGCATTCAACATTCCTCAGGC
GTCGTGCATAACTAAGGCGGCCGCTCGAGTCTAGAGGGCCCGCGGTTCGAAGGTAAGCCTATCCCTAACC
CTCTCCTCGGTCTCGATTCTACGCGTACCGGTCATCATCACCATCACCATTGAGTTTAAACCCGCTGATC
AGCCTCGACTGTGCCTTCTAAGGCCTGAGCTCGCTGATCAGCCTCGATCGAGGATCCAGACATGATAAGA
TACATTGATGAGTTTGGACAAACCACAACTAGAATGCAGTGAAAAAAATGCTTTATTTGTGAAATTTGTG
ATGCTATTGCTTTATTTGTAACCATTATAAGCTGCAATAAACAAGTTAACAACAACAATTGCATTCATTT
TATGTTTCAGGTTCAGGGGGAGGTGTGGGAGGTTTTTTAAAGCAAGTAAAACCTCTACAAATGTGGTATG
GCTGATTATGATCAGTCGACCGATGCCCTTGAGAGCCTTCAACCCAGTCAGCTCCTTCCGGTGGGCGCGG
GGCATGACTATCGTCGCCGCACTTATGACTGTCTTCTTTATCATGCAACTCGTAGGACAGGTGCCGGCAG
CGCTCTGGGTCATTTTCGGCGAGGACCGCTTTCGCTGGAGCGCGACGATGATCGGCCTGTCGCTTGCGGT
ATTCGGAATCTTGCACGCCCTCGCTCAAGCCTTCGTCACTGGTCCCGCCACCAAACGTTTCGGCGAGAAG
CAGGCCATTATCGCCGGCATGGCGGCCGACGCGCTGGGCTACGTCTTGCTGGCGTTCGCGACGCGAGGCT
GGATGGCCTTCCCCATTATGATTCTTCTCGCTTCCGGCGGCATCGGGATGCCCGCGTTGCAGGCCATGCT
GTCCAGGCAGGTAGATGACGACCATCAGGGACAGCTTCAAGGATCGCTCGCGGCTCTTACCAGCCAGCAA
AAGGCCAGGAACCGTAAAAAGGCCGCGTTGCTGGCGTTTTTCCATAGGCTCCGCCCCCCTGACGAGCATC
ACAAAAATCGACGCTCAAGTCAGAGGTGGCGAAACCCGACAGGACTATAAAGATACCAGGCGTTTCCCCC
TGGAAGCTCCCTCGTGCGCTCTCCTGTTCCGACCCTGCCGCTTACCGGATACCTGTCCGCCTTTCTCCCT
TCGGGAAGCGTGGCGCTTTCTCAATGCTCACGCTGTAGGTATCTCAGTTCGGTGTAGGTCGTTCGCTCCA
AGCTGGGCTGTGTGCACGAACCCCCCGTTCAGCCCGACCGCTGCGCCTTATCCGGTAACTATCGTCTTGA
GTCCAACCCGGTAAGACACGACTTATCGCCACTGGCAGCAGCCACTGGTAACAGGATTAGCAGAGCGAGG
TATGTAGGCGGTGCTACAGAGTTCTTGAAGTGGTGGCCTAACTACGGCTACACTAGAAGGACAGTATTTG
GTATCTGCGCTCTGCTGAAGCCAGTTACCTTCGGAAAAAGAGTTGGTAGCTCTTGATCCGGCAAACAAAC
CACCGCTGGTAGCGGTGGTTTTTTTGTTTGCAAGCAGCAGATTACGCGCAGAAAAAAAGGATCTCAAGAA
GATCCTTTGATCTTTTCTACGGGGTCTGACGCTCAGTGGAACGAAAACTCACGTTAAGGGATTTTGGTCA
TGAGATTATCAAAAAGGATCTTCACCTAGATCCTTTTAAATTAAAAATGAAGTTTTAAATCAATCTAAAG
TATATATGAGTAAACTTGGTCTGACAGTTACCAATGCTTAATCAGTGAGGCACCTATCTCAGCGATCTGT
CTATTTCGTTCATCCATAGTTGCCTGACTCCCCGTCGTGTAGATAACTACGATACGGGAGGGCTTACCAT
CTGGCCCCAGTGCTGCAATGATACCGCGAGACCCACGCTCACCGGCTCCAGATTTATCAGCAATAAACCA
GCCAGCCGGAAGGGCCGAGCGCAGAAGTGGTCCTGCAACTTTATCCGCCTCCATCCAGTCTATTAATTGT
TGCCGGGAAGCTAGAGTAAGTAGTTCGCCAGTTAATAGTTTGCGCAACGTTGTTGCCATTGCTGCAGGCA
TCGTGGTGTCACGCTCGTCGTTTGGTATGGCTTCATTCAGCTCCGGTTCCCAACGATCAAGGCGAGTTAC
ATGATCCCCCATGTTGTGCAAAAAAGCGGTTAGCTCCTTCGGTCCTCCGATCGTTGTCAGAAGTAAGTTG
GCCGCAGTGTTATCACTCATGGTTATGGCAGCACTGCATAATTCTCTTACTGTCATGCCATCCGTAAGAT
GCTTTTCTGTGACTGGTGAGTACTCAACCAAGTCATTCTGAGAATAGTGTATGCGGCGACCGAGTTGCTC
TTGCCCGGCGTCAACACGGGATAATACCGCGCCACATAGCAGAACTTTAAAAGTGCTCATCATTGGAAAA
CGTTCTTCGGGGCGAAAACTCTCAAGGATCTTACCGCTGTTGAGATCCAGTTCGATGTAACCCACTCGTG
CACCCAACTGATCTTCAGCATCTTTTACTTTCACCAGCGTTTCTGGGTGAGCAAAAACAGGAAGGCAAAA
TGCCGCAAAAAAGGGAATAAGGGCGACACGGAAATGTTGAATACTCATACTCTTCCTTTTTCAATATTAT
TGAAGCATTTATCAGGGTTATTGTCTCATGAGCGGATACATATTTGAATGTATTTAGAAAAATAAACAAA
TAGGGGTTCCGCGCACATTTCCCCGAAAAGTGCCACCTGACGTCTAAGAAACCATTATTATCATGACATT
AACCTATAAAAATAGGCGTATCACGAGGCCCTTTCGT
